Addgene plasmid #27994: TRMPVIR
Purpose: Retroviral transfer plasmid for Tet-regulated shRNA expression with a minimal CMV promoter. Contains DsRed2 and Venus fluorescent reporters.
Depositing lab: Scott Lowe. Depositing organization: Cold Spring Harbor Laboratory. Publication: Toolkit for evaluating genes required for proliferation and survival using tetracycline-regulated RNAi. Zuber J, McJunkin K, Fellmann C, Dow LE, Taylor MJ, Hannon GJ, Lowe SW. Nat Biotechnol. 2011 Jan . 29(1):79-83. 10.1038/nbt.1720 PubMed 21131983.
Backbone
  Vector backbone: pQCXIX (modified)
  Backbone manufacturer: Clontech
  Backbone size w/o insert (bp): 9058
  Vector type: Mammalian Expression, Retroviral, RNAi ; Fluorescent reporters
Growth in bacteria
  Bacterial resistance: Ampicillin, 100 μg/mL
  Growth temperature: 37°C
  Growth strain: DH5alpha
  Growth instructions: Plasmid is low conc., low copy. Use Max efficiency DH5alpha for transformations.
  Copy number: Low Copy
Gene/Insert
  Gene/Insert name: TRMPVIR (shRen) (alt names: PMID: 21131983; Genbank HQ456317; miR30 based shRNAs)
  Insert size (bp): 116
  GenBank ID: HQ456317
  Cloning method: Restriction Enzyme; 5′ cloning site XhoI (not destroyed); 3′ cloning site EcoRI (not destroyed)
  Sequencing primers: 5′ miR30seq: 5’-tgtttgaatgaggcttcagtac
Terms and licenses: Academic/Nonprofit Terms; Industry Terms: Not Available to Industry
How to cite: TRMPVIR was a gift from Scott Lowe (Addgene plasmid # 27994 ; http://n2t.net/addgene:27994 ; RRID:Addgene_27994)
