[The description below was written by a language model from this plasmid's Addgene catalogue record and pLannotate feature annotations shown in this document.]
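Description:
TRMPVIR is a self-inactivating retroviral transfer plasmid built on a modified pQCXIX backbone and designed for tetracycline-regulated, miR30-based shRNA expression in mammalian cells. In bacteria it is maintained through a ColE1/pMB1-type origin and selected with ampicillin via the β-lactamase gene. Although the origin is annotated as a high-copy type, the catalogue record describes the plasmid as low copy. For virus production, a CMV enhancer/promoter fused to a truncated 5' LTR drives transcription of the viral genome. This genome carries a packaging signal with a truncated gag region and ends in a U3-deleted 3' LTR, so LTR promoter activity is lost after integration and expression depends on the internal promoters.

The payload is an all-in-one, two-cassette system. A tetracycline response element with seven tetO copies joined to a minimal CMV promoter drives DsRed2. It is followed by 5' and 3' miR-30a flanking sequences that embed the shRNA, so red fluorescence reports induction of the same transcript that yields the hairpin. The deposited version carries a 116 bp insert named shRen, placed between preserved XhoI and EcoRI sites that allow exchange for other miR30-based shRNAs. The record does not define the target of shRen. Downstream, a constitutive mouse PGK promoter expresses Venus, and an EMCV IRES on the same transcript allows translation of the reverse transactivator rtTA3. Venus therefore marks transduced cells, while rtTA3 activates the TRE cassette when doxycycline is present. The associated publication describes the vector as part of a toolkit for evaluating genes required for proliferation and survival using tetracycline-regulated RNAi.
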