Features (pLannotate 1.2.2; 26 found; start..end, strand, type, name):
    310..513     +  promoter       CMV promoter: human cytomegalovirus (CMV) immediate early promoter
    514..689     +  LTR            5' LTR (truncated): truncated long terminal repeat from Moloney murine sarcoma virus
    811..1085    +  misc_feature   MESV Ψ (fragment): packaging signal of murine embryonic stem cell virus
   1152..1568    +  CDS            gag (truncated): truncated Moloney murine leukemia virus (MMLV) gag gene lacking the start codon
   1618..1888    +  protein_bind   tetracycline response element: contains seven copies of the tetracycline operator tetO tetracycline repressor TetR
   1899..1916    +  misc_feature   MCS (fragment): pUC18/19 multiple cloning site
   1921..1959    +  promoter       minimal CMV promoter: human cytomegalovirus (CMV) immediate early promoter
   2058..2735    +  CDS            DsRed2: improved tetrameric variant of DsRed fluorescent protein mammalian codon-optimized
   2804..2897    +  ncRNA          5' miR-30a: sequence upstream of the 71-nt precursor of the human miR-30a microRNA (Zeng et al., 2002) miRNA
   3009..3121    +  ncRNA          3' miR-30a: sequence downstream of the 71-nt precursor of the human miR-30a microRNA (Zeng et al., 2002) miRNA
   3144..3643    +  promoter       PGK promoter: mouse phosphoglycerate kinase 1 promoter
   3666..4385    +  CDS            Venus: yellow fluorescent protein (YFP) with fast and efficient maturation (Nagai et al., 2002) mammalian codon-optimized
   4503..4965    +  misc_feature   IRES: internal ribosome entry site (IRES) of the encephalomyocarditis virus (EMCV)
   4988..5676    +  CDS            rtTA3 (fragment): reverse tetracycline transactivator 3 activates expression from Tet-responsive promoters in the presence of doxycycline
   5606..5716    +  CDS            VP48: 3 tandem repeats of the minimal activation domain of herpes simplex virus VP16 (Cheng et al., 2013)
   5745..5765    +  misc_feature   MCS (fragment): pBluescript multiple cloning site
   5766..5838    +  CDS            env (fragment): murine leukemia virus gPr80 envelope polyprotein precursor; env; proteolytically cleaved into gp70SU and p15TM subunits
   5880..6305    +  LTR            3' LTR (ΔU3): self-inactivating 3' long terminal repeat (LTR) from Moloney murine leukemia virus
   6374..6414    +  CDS            rop (fragment): Rop protein, which maintains plasmids at low copy number; rop
   6516..6554    +  misc_feature   bom (fragment): basis of mobility region from pBR322
   6571..6900    +  promoter       SV40 promoter: SV40 enhancer and early promoter
   6906..7007    +  misc_feature   bom (fragment): basis of mobility region from pBR322
   7193..7781    -  rep_origin     ori: high-copy-number ColE1/pMB1/pBR322/pUC origin of replication
   7952..8812    -  CDS            AmpR: β-lactamase; bla; confers resistance to ampicillin, carbenicillin, and related antibiotics
   8813..8917    -  promoter       AmpR promoter: bla
   9103..309     +  enhancer       CMV enhancer (across the origin): human cytomegalovirus immediate early enhancer
>Addgene plasmid #27994 | TRMPVIR | depositor full sequence | sequence record 13249 | Author sequence
TCCGCGTTACATAACTTACGGTAAATGGCCCGCCTGGCTGACCGCCCAACGACCCCCGCCCATTGACGTC
AATAATGACGTATGTTCCCATAGTAACGCCAATAGGGACTTTCCATTGACGTCAATGGGTGGAGTATTTA
CGGTAAACTGCCCACTTGGCAGTACATCAAGTGTATCATATGCCAAGTACGCCCCCTATTGACGTCAATG
ACGGTAAATGGCCCGCTCTGGCATTATGCCCAGTACATGACCTTATGGGACTTTCCTACTTGGCAGTACA
TCTACGTATTAGTCATCGCTATTACCATGGTGATGCGGTTTTGGCAGTACATCAATGGGCGTGGATAGCG
GTTTGACTCACGGGGATTTCCAAGTCTCCACCCCATTGACGTCAATGGGAGTTTGTTTTGGCACCAAAAT
CAACGGGACTTTCCAAAATGTCGTAACAACTCCGCCCCATTGACGCAAATGGGCGGTAGGCGTGTACGGT
GGGAGGTCTATATAAGCAGAGCTCAATAAAAGAGCCCACAACCCCTCACTCGGCGCGCCAGTCTTCCGAT
AGACTGCGTCGCCCGGGTACCCGTATTCCCAATAAAGCCTCTTGCTGTTTGCATCCGAATCGTGGTCTCG
CTGTTCCTTGGGAGGGTCTCCTCTGAGTGATTGACTACCCACGACGGGGGTCTTTCATTTGGGGGCTCGT
CCGGGATTTGGAGACCCCTGCCCAGGGACCACCGACCCACCACCGGGAGGTAAGCTGGCCAGCAACTTAT
CTGTGTCTGTCCGATTGTCTAGTGTCTATGTTTGATGTTATGCGCCTGCGTCTGTACTAGTTAGCTAACT
AGCTCTGTATCTGGCGGACCCGTGGTGGAACTGACGAGTTCTGAACACCCGGCCGCAACCCTGGGAGACG
TCCCAGGGACTTTGGGGGCCGTTTTTGTGGCCCGACCTGAGGAAGGGAGTCGATGTGGAATCCGACCCCG
TCAGGATATGTGGTTCTGGTAGGAGACGAGAACCTAAAACAGTTCCCGCCTCCGTCTGAATTTTTGCTTT
CGGTTTGGAACCGAAGCCGCGCGTCTTGTCTGCTGCAGCGCTGCAGCATCGTTCTGTGTTGTCTCTGTCT
GACTGTGTTTCTGTATTTGTCTGAAAATTAGGGCCAGACTGTTACCACTCCCTTAAGTTTGACCTTAGGT
CACTGGAAAGATGTCGAGCGGATCGCTCACAACCAGTCGGTAGATGTCAAGAAGAGACGTTGGGTTACCT
TCTGCTCTGCAGAATGGCCAACCTTTAACGTCGGATGGCCGCGAGACGGCACCTTTAACCGAGACCTCAT
CACCCAGGTTAAGATCAAGGTCTTTTCACCTGGCCCGCATGGACACCCAGACCAGGTCCCCTACATCGTG
ACCTGGGAAGCCTTGGCTTTTGACCCCCCTCCCTGGGTCAAGCCCTTTGTACACCCTAAGCCTCCGCCTC
CTCTTCCTCCATCCGCCCCGTCTCTCCCCCTTGAACCTCCTCGTTCGACCCCGCCTCGATCCTCCCTTTA
TCCAGCCCTCACTCCTTCTCTAGGCGCCGGAATTGAAGATCTGGGGGATCGATCCTCTAGAGCATCGAGT
TTACCACTCCCTATCAGTGATAGAGAAAAGTGAAAGTCGAGTTTACCACTCCCTATCAGTGATAGAGAAA
AGTGAAAGTCGAGTTTACCACTCCCTATCAGTGATAGAGAAAAGTGAAAGTCGAGTTTACCACTCCCTAT
CAGTGATAGAGAAAAGTGAAAGTCGAGTTTACCACTCCCTATCAGTGATAGAGAAAAGTGAAAGTCGAGT
TTACCACTCCCTATCAGTGATAGAGAAAAGTGAAAGTCGAGTTTACCACTCCCTATCAGTGATAGAGAAA
AGTGAAAGTCGAGCTCGGTACCCGGGTCGAGGTAGGCGTGTACGGTGGGAGGCCTATATAAGCAGAGCTC
GTTTAGTGAACCGTCAGATCGCCTGGAGACGCCATCCACGCTGTTTTGACCTCCATAGAAGACACCGGGA
CCGATCCAGCCTCTCGACGGATCCACCATGGCCTCCTCCGAGAACGTCATCACCGAGTTCATGCGCTTCA
AGGTGCGCATGGAGGGCACCGTGAACGGCCACGAGTTCGAGATCGAGGGCGAGGGCGAGGGCCGCCCCTA
CGAGGGCCACAACACCGTGAAGCTGAAGGTGACCAAGGGCGGCCCCCTGCCCTTCGCCTGGGACATCCTG
TCCCCCCAGTTCCAGTACGGCTCCAAGGTGTACGTGAAGCACCCCGCCGACATCCCCGACTACAAGAAGC
TGTCCTTCCCCGAGGGCTTCAAGTGGGAGCGCGTGATGAACTTCGAGGACGGCGGCGTGGCGACCGTGAC
CCAGGACTCCTCCCTGCAGGACGGCTGCTTCATCTACAAGGTGAAGTTCATCGGCGTGAACTTCCCCTCC
GACGGCCCCGTGATGCAGAAGAAGACCATGGGCTGGGAGGCCTCCACCGAGCGCCTGTACCCCCGCGACG
GCGTGCTGAAGGGCGAGACCCACAAGGCCCTGAAGCTGAAGGACGGCGGCCACTACCTGGTGGAGTTCAA
GTCCATCTACATGGCCAAGAAGCCCGTGCAGCTGCCCGGCTACTACTACGTGGACGCCAAGCTGGACATC
ACCTCCCACAACGAGGACTACACCATCGTGGAGCAGTACGAGCGCACCGAGGGCCGCCACCACCTGTTCC
TGTAGCGGCCGCGACTCTAGAATTTACTAGTCATATGATAAGATCTCTCGACTAGGGATAACAGGGTAAT
TGTTTGAATGAGGCTTCAGTACTTTACAGAATCGTTGCCTGCACATCTTGGAAACACTTGCTGGGATTAC
TTCTTCAGGTTAACCCAACAGAAGGCTCGAGAAGGTATATTGCTGTTGACAGTGAGCGCAGGAATTATAA
TGCTTATCTATAGTGAAGCCACAGATGTATAGATAAGCATTATAATTCCTATGCCTACTGCCTCGGAATT
CAAGGGGCTACTTTAGGAGCAATTATCTTGTTTACTAAAACTGAATACCTTGCTATCTCTTTGATACATT
TTTACAAAGCTGAATTAAAATGGTATAAATTAAATCACTTTTTTCAATTCTAGCAATTCTACCGGGTAGG
GGAGGCGCTTTTCCCAAGGCAGTCTGGAGCATGCGCTTTAGCAGCCCCGCTGGGCACTTGGCGCTACACA
AGTGGCCTCTGGCCTCGCACACATTCCACATCCACCGGTAGGCGCCAACCGGCTCCGTTCTTTGGTGGCC
CCTTCGCGCCACCTTCTACTCCTCCCCTAGTCAGGAAGTTCCCCCCCGCCCCGCAGCTCGCGTCGTGCAG
GACGTGACAAATGGAAGTAGCACGTCTCACTAGTCTCGTGCAGATGGACAGCACCGCTGAGCAATGGAAG
CGGGTAGGCCTTTGGGGCAGCGGCCAATAGCAGCTTTGCTCCTTCGCTTTCTGGGCTCAGAGGCTGGGAA
GGGGTGGGTCCGGGGGCGGGCTCAGGGGCGGGCTCAGGGGCGGGGCGGGCGCCCGAAGGTCCTCCGGAGG
CCCGGCATTCTGCACGCTTCAAAAGCGCACGTCTGCCGCGCTGTTCTCCTCTTCCTCATCTCCGGGCCTT
TCGACCTGCAGCCCAAGCTTCCACCATGGTGAGCAAGGGCGAGGAGCTGTTCACCGGGGTGGTGCCCATC
CTGGTCGAGCTGGACGGCGACGTAAACGGCCACAAGTTCAGCGTGTCCGGCGAGGGCGAGGGCGATGCCA
CCTACGGCAAGCTGACCCTGAAGCTGATCTGCACCACCGGCAAGCTGCCCGTGCCCTGGCCCACCCTCGT
GACCACCCTGGGCTACGGCCTGCAGTGCTTCGCCCGCTACCCCGACCACATGAAGCAGCACGACTTCTTC
AAGTCCGCCATGCCCGAAGGCTACGTCCAGGAGCGCACCATCTTCTTCAAGGACGACGGCAACTACAAGA
CCCGCGCCGAGGTGAAGTTCGAGGGCGACACCCTGGTGAACCGCATCGAGCTGAAGGGCATCGACTTCAA
GGAGGACGGCAACATCCTGGGGCACAAGCTGGAGTACAACTACAACAGCCACAACGTCTATATCACCGCC
GACAAGCAGAAGAACGGCATCAAGGCCAACTTCAAGATCCGCCACAACATCGAGGACGGCGGCGTGCAGC
TCGCCGACCACTACCAGCAGAACACCCCCATCGGCGACGGCCCCGTGCTGCTGCCCGACAACCACTACCT
GAGCTACCAGTCCGCCCTGAGCAAAGACCCCAACGAGAAGCGCGATCACATGGTCCTGCTGGAGTTCGTG
ACCGCCGCCGGGATCACTCTCGGCATGGACGAGCTGTACAAGTAAGAATTGTTCAATTCCGCCCCCCCCC
CCTAACGTTACTGGCCGAAGCCGCTTGGAATAAGGCCGGTGTGCGTTTGTCTATATGTTATTTTCCACCA
TATTGCCGTCTTTTGGCAATGTGAGGGCCCGGAAACCTGGCCCTGTCTTCTTGACGAGCATTCCTAGGGG
TCTTTCCCCTCTCGCCAAAGGAATGCAAGGTCTGTTGAATGTCGTGAAGGAAGCAGTTCCTCTGGAAGCT
TCTTGAAGACAAACAACGTCTGTAGCGACCCTTTGCAGGCAGCGGAACCCCCCACCTGGCGACAGGTGCC
TCTGCGGCCAAAAGCCACGTGTATAAGATACACCTGCAAAGGCGGCACAACCCCAGTGCCACGTTGTGAG
TTGGATAGTTGTGGAAAGAGTCAAATGGCTCTCCTCAAGCGTATTCAACAAGGGGCTGAAGGATGCCCAG
AAGGTACCCCATTGTATGGGATCTGATCTGGGGCCTCGGTGCACATGCTTTACATGTGTTTAGTCGAGGT
TAAAAAAACGTCTAGGCCCCCCGAACCACGGGGACGTGGTTTTCCTTTGAAAAACACGATGATAATATGG
CCACAACCATGAGTAGACTGGACAAGAGCAAAGTCATAAACGGAGCTCTGGAATTACTCAATGGTGTCGG
TATCGAAGGCCTGACGACAAGGAAACTCGCTCAAAAGCTGGGAGTTGAGCAGCCTACCCTGTACTGGCAC
GTGAAGAACAAGCGGGCCCTGCTCGATGCCCTGCCAATCGAGATGCTGGACAGGCATCATACCCACTTCT
GCCCCCTGGAAGGCGAGTCATGGCAAGACTTTCTGCGGAACAACGCCAAGTCATACCGCTGTGCTCTCCT
CTCACATCGCGACGGGGCTAAAGTGCATCTCGGCACCCGCCCAACAGAGAAACAGTACGAAACCCTGGAA
AATCAGCTCGCGTTCCTGTGTCAGCAAGGCTTCTCCCTGGAGAACGCACTGTACGCTCTGTCCGCCGTGG
GCCACTTTACACTGGGCTGCGTATTGGAGGAACAGGAGCATCAAGTAGCAAAAGAGGAAAGAGAGACACC
TACCACCGATTCTATGCCCCCACTTCTGAGACAAGCAATTGAGCTGTTCGACCGGCAGGGAGCCGAACCT
GCCTTCCTTTTCGGCCTGGAACTAATCATATGTGGCCTGGAGAAACAGCTAAAGTGCGAAAGCGGCGGGC
CGACCGACGCCCTTGACGATTTTGACTTAGACATGCTCCCAGCCGATGCCCTTGACGACTTTGACCTTGA
TATGCTGCCTGCTGACGCTCTTGACGATTTTGACCTTGACATGCTCCCCGGGTAATCCGGACTCGACCTG
CAGCCAAGCTTATCGATACCGTCGAGATATCAGTGGTCCAGGCTCTAGTTTTGACTCAACAATATCACCA
GCTGAAGCCTATAGAGTACGAGCCATAGATAAAATAAAAGATTTTATTTAGTCTCCAGAAAAAGGGGGGA
ATGAAAGACCCCACCTGTAGGTTTGGCAAGCTAGCTTAAGTAACGCCATTTTGCAAGGCATGGAAAAATA
CATAACTGAGAATAGAGAAGTTCAGATCAAGGTCAGGAACAGATGGAACAGGGTCGACCCTAGAGAACCA
TCAGATGTTTCCAGGGTGCCCCAAGGACCTGAAATGACCCTGTGCCTTATTTGAACTAACCAATCAGTTC
GCTTCTCGCTTCTGTTCGCGCGCTTCTGCTCCCCGAGCTCAATAAAAGAGCCCACAACCCCTCACTCGGG
GCGCCAGTCCTCCGATTGACTGAGTCGCCCGGGTACCCGTGTATCCAATAAACCCTCTTGCAGTTGCATC
CGACTTGTGGTCTCGCTGTTCCTTGGGAGGGTCTCCTCTGAGTGATTGACTACCCGTCAGCGGGGGTCTT
TCATTTGGGGGCTCGTCCGGGATCGGGAGACCCCTGCCCAGGGACCACCGACCCACCACCGGGAGGTAAG
CTGGCTGCCTCGCGCGTTTCGGTGATGACGGTGAAAACCTCTGACACATGCAGCTCCCGGAGACGGTCAC
AGCTTGTCTGTAAGCGGATGCCGGGAGCAGACAAGCCCGTCAGGGCGCGTCAGCGGGTGTTGGCGGGTGT
CGGGGCGCAGCCATGACCCAGTCACGTAGCGATAGCGGAGTGTAGATCCGGCTGTGGAATGTGTGTCAGT
TAGGGTGTGGAAAGTCCCCAGGCTCCCCAGCAGGCAGAAGTATGCAAAGCATGCATCTCAATTAGTCAGC
AACCAGGTGTGGAAAGTCCCCAGGCTCCCCAGCAGGCAGAAGTATGCAAAGCATGCATCTCAATTAGTCA
GCAACCATAGTCCCGCCCCTAACTCCGCCCATCCCGCCCCTAACTCCGCCCAGTTCCGCCCATTCTCCGC
CCCATGGCTGACTAATTTTTTTTATTTATGCAGAGGCCGAGGCCGCCTCGGCCTCTGAGCTATTCCAGAA
GTAGTGAGGAGGCTTTTTTGGAGGCCTAGGCTTTTGCAAAAAGCTTACTGGCTTAACTATGCGGCATCAG
AGCAGATTGTACTGAGAGTGCACCATATGCGGTGTGAAATACCGCACAGATGCGTAAGGAGAAAATACCG
CATCAGGCGCTCTTCCGCTTCCTCGCTCACTGACTCGCTGCGCTCGGTCGTTCGGCTGCGGCGAGCGGTA
TCAGCTCACTCAAAGGCGGTAATACGGTTATCCACAGAATCAGGGGATAACGCAGGAAAGAACATGTGAG
CAAAAGGCCAGCAAAAGGCCAGGAACCGTAAAAAGGCCGCGTTGCTGGCGTTTTTCCATAGGCTCCGCCC
CCCTGACGAGCATCACAAAAATCGACGCTCAAGTCAGAGGTGGCGAAACCCGACAGGACTATAAAGATAC
CAGGCGTTTCCCCCTGGAAGCTCCCTCGTGCGCTCTCCTGTTCCGACCCTGCCGCTTACCGGATACCTGT
CCGCCTTTCTCCCTTCGGGAAGCGTGGCGCTTTCTCATAGCTCACGCTGTAGGTATCTCAGTTCGGTGTA
GGTCGTTCGCTCCAAGCTGGGCTGTGTGCACGAACCCCCCGTTCAGCCCGACCGCTGCGCCTTATCCGGT
AACTATCGTCTTGAGTCCAACCCGGTAAGACACGACTTATCGCCACTGGCAGCAGCCACTGGTAACAGGA
TTAGCAGAGCGAGGTATGTAGGCGGTGCTACAGAGTTCTTGAAGTGGTGGCCTAACTACGGCTACACTAG
AAGGACAGTATTTGGTATCTGCGCTCTGCTGAAGCCAGTTACCTTCGGAAAAAGAGTTGGTAGCTCTTGA
TCCGGCAAACAAACCACCGCTGGTAGCGGTGGTTTTTTTGTTTGCAAGCAGCAGATTACGCGCAGAAAAA
AAGGATCTCAAGAAGATCCTTTGATCTTTTCTACGGGGTCTGACGCTCAGTGGAACGAAAACTCACGTTA
AGGGATTTTGGTCATGAGATTATCAAAAAGGATCTTCACCTAGATCCTTTTAAATTAAAAATGAAGTTTT
AAATCAATCTAAAGTATATATGAGTAAACTTGGTCTGACAGTTACCAATGCTTAATCAGTGAGGCACCTA
TCTCAGCGATCTGTCTATTTCGTTCATCCATAGTTGCCTGACTCCCCGTCGTGTAGATAACTACGATACG
GGAGGGCTTACCATCTGGCCCCAGTGCTGCAATGATACCGCGAGACCCACGCTCACCGGCTCCAGATTTA
TCAGCAATAAACCAGCCAGCCGGAAGGGCCGAGCGCAGAAGTGGTCCTGCAACTTTATCCGCCTCCATCC
AGTCTATTAATTGTTGCCGGGAAGCTAGAGTAAGTAGTTCGCCAGTTAATAGTTTGCGCAACGTTGTTGC
CATTGCTGCAGGCATCGTGGTGTCACGCTCGTCGTTTGGTATGGCTTCATTCAGCTCCGGTTCCCAACGA
TCAAGGCGAGTTACATGATCCCCCATGTTGTGCAAAAAAGCGGTTAGCTCCTTCGGTCCTCCGATCGTTG
TCAGAAGTAAGTTGGCCGCAGTGTTATCACTCATGGTTATGGCAGCACTGCATAATTCTCTTACTGTCAT
GCCATCCGTAAGATGCTTTTCTGTGACTGGTGAGTACTCAACCAAGTCATTCTGAGAATAGTGTATGCGG
CGACCGAGTTGCTCTTGCCCGGCGTCAACACGGGATAATACCGCGCCACATAGCAGAACTTTAAAAGTGC
TCATCATTGGAAAACGTTCTTCGGGGCGAAAACTCTCAAGGATCTTACCGCTGTTGAGATCCAGTTCGAT
GTAACCCACTCGTGCACCCAACTGATCTTCAGCATCTTTTACTTTCACCAGCGTTTCTGGGTGAGCAAAA
ACAGGAAGGCAAAATGCCGCAAAAAAGGGAATAAGGGCGACACGGAAATGTTGAATACTCATACTCTTCC
TTTTTCAATATTATTGAAGCATTTATCAGGGTTATTGTCTCATGAGCGGATACATATTTGAATGTATTTA
GAAAAATAAACAAATAGGGGTTCCGCGCACATTTCCCCGAAAAGTGCCACCTGACGTCTAAGAAACCATT
ATTATCATGACATTAACCTATAAAAATAGGCGTATCACGAGGCCCTTTCGTCTTCAAGAATTAGCTTGGC
CATTGCATACGTTGTATCCATATCATAATATGTACATTTATATTGGCTCATGTCCAACATTACCGCCATG
TTGACATTGATTATTGACTAGTTATTAATAGTAATCAATTACGGGGTCATTAGTTCATAGCCCATATATG
GAGT
