>Addgene plasmid #27994 | TRMPVIR | addgene partial sequence | sequence record 34524 | 27994 with IRES-F (5' TGGCTCTCCTCAAGCGTATT 3')
GTACCCCATTGTATGGGATCTGATCTGGGGCCTCGGTGCACATGCTTTACATGTGTTTAGTCGAGGTTAA
AAAAACGTCTAGGCCCCCCGAACCACGGGGACGTGGTTTTCCTTTGAAAAACACGATGATAATATGGCCA
CAACCATGAGTAGACTGGACAAGAGCAAAGTCATAAACGGAGCTCTGGAATTACTCAATGGTGTCGGTAT
CGAAGGCCTGACGACAAGGAAACTCGCTCAAAAGCTGGGAGTTGAGCAGCCTACCCTGTACTGGCACGTG
AAGAACAAGCGGGCCCTGCTCGATGCCCTGCCAATCGAGATGCTGGACAGGCATCATACCCACTTCTGCC
CCCTGGAAGGCGAGTCATGGCAAGACTTTCTGCGGAACAACGCCAAGTCATACCGCTGTGCTCTCCTCTC
ACATCGCGACGGGGCTAAAGTGCATCTCGGCACCCGCCCAACAGAGAAACAGTACGAAACCCTGGAAAAT
CAGCTCGCGTTCCTGTGTCAGCAAGGCTTCTCCCTGGAGAACGCACTGTACGCTCTGTCCGCCGTGGGCC
ACTTTACACTGGGCTGCGTATTGGAGGAACAGGAGCATCAAGTAGCAAAAGAGGAAAGAGAGACACCTAC
CACCGATTCTATGCCCCCACTTCTGAGACAAGCAATTGAGCTGTTCGACCGGCAGGGAGCCGAACCTGCC
TTCCTTTTCGGCCTGGAACTAATCATATGTGGCCTGGAGAAACAGCTAAAGTGCGAAAGCGGCGGGCCGA
CCGACGCCCTTGACGATTTTGACTTAGACATGCTCCCAGCCGATGCCCTTGACGACTTTGACCTTGATAT
GCTGCCTGCTGACGCTCTTGACGATTT
