>Addgene plasmid #27994 | TRMPVIR | addgene partial sequence | sequence record 34525 | 27994 with EGFP-C
CTCGGCATGGACGAGCTGTACAAGTAAGAATTGTTCAATTCCGCCCCCCCCCCCTAACGTTACTGGCCGA
AGCCGCTTGGAATAAGGCCGGTGTGCGTTTGTCTATATGTTATTTTCCACCATATTGCCGTCTTTTGGCA
ATGTGAGGGCCCGGAAACCTGGCCCTGTCTTCTTGACGAGCATTCCTAGGGGTCTTTCCCCTCTCGCCAA
AGGAATGCAAGGTCTGTTGAATGTCGTGAAGGAAGCAGTTCCTCTGGAAGCTTCTTGAAGACAAACAACG
TCTGTAGCGACCCTTTGCAGGCAGCGGAACCCCCCACCTGGCGACAGGTGCCTCTGCGGCCAAAAGCCAC
GTGTATAANATACACCTGCAAAGGCGGCACAACCCCAGTGCCACGTTGTGAGTTGGATAGTTGTGGAAAG
AGTCAAATGGCTCTCCTCAAGCGTATTCAACAAGGGGCTGAAGGATGCCCAGAAGGTACCCCATTGTATG
GGATCTGATCTGGGGCCTCGGTGCACATGCTTTACATGTGTTTAGTCNAGGTTAAAAAAACGTCTAGGCC
CCCCGAACCACGGGGACGTGGTTTTCCTTTGAAAAACACGATGATAATATGGCCAC
