>Addgene plasmid #27994 | TRMPVIR | addgene partial sequence | sequence record 34526 | 27994 with dsRed-1C (5' AGCTGGACATCACCTCCCACAACG 3')
TCGAGCGCACCGAGGGCCGCCACCACCTGTTCCTGTAGCGGCCGCGACTCTAGAATTTACTAGTCATATG
ATAAGATCTCTCGACTAGGGATAACAGGGTAATTGTTTGAATGAGGCTTCAGTACTTTACAGAATCGTTG
CCTGCACATCTTGGAAACACTTGCTGGGATTACTTCTTCAGGTTAACCCAACAGAAGGCTCGAGAAGGTA
TATTGCTGTTGACAGTGAGCGCAGGAATTATAATGCTTATCTATAGTGAAGCCACAGATGTATAGATAAG
CATTATAATTCCTATGCCTACTGCCTCGGAATTCAAGGGGCTACTTTAGGAGCAATTATCTTGTTTACTA
AAACTGAATACCTTGCTATCTCTTTGATACATTTTTACAAAGCTGAATTAAAATGGTATAAATTAAATCA
CTTTTTTCAATTCTAGCAATTCTACCGGGTAGGGGAGGCGCTTTTCCCAAGGCAGTCTGGAGCATGCGCT
TTAGCAGCCCCGCTGGGCACTTGGCGCTACACAAGTGGCCTCTGGCCTCGCACACATTCCACATCCACCG
GTAGGCGCCAACCGGCTCCGTTCTTTGGTGGCCCCTTCGCGCCACCTTCTACTCCTCCCCTAGTCAGGAA
GTTCCCCCCCGCCCCGCAGCTCGCGTCGTGCAGGACGTGACAAATGGAAGTAGCACGTCTCACTAGTCTC
GTGCAGATGGACAGCACCGCTGAGCAATGGAAGCGGGTAGGCCTTTGGGGCAGCGGCCAATAGCAGCTTT
GCTCCTTCGCTTTCTGGGCTC
